Addgene plasmid #25766: pEN_TGmiR_Gb2-K
Purpose: Entry vector withTRE promoter driving mouse G beta 2 miR30-based shRNA with GFP coexpression.
Depositing lab: Iain Fraser. Depositing organization: California Institute of Technology. Publication: A single lentiviral vector platform for microRNA-based conditional RNA interference and coordinated transgene expression. Shin KJ, Wall EA, Zavzavadjian JR, Santat LA, Liu J, Hwang JI, Rebres R, Roach T, Seaman W, Simon MI, Fraser ID. Proc Natl Acad Sci U S A. 2006 Sep 12. 103(37):13759-64. 10.1073/pnas.0606179103 PubMed 16945906.
Backbone
  Vector backbone: pENTR1A-Gent
  Backbone manufacturer: ATCC 10326362
  Backbone size w/o insert (bp): 4990
  Vector type: Entry vector
Growth in bacteria
  Bacterial resistance: Gentamicin, 10 μg/mL
  Growth temperature: 37°C
  Growth strain: Top10
  Growth instructions: Top10
  Copy number: Unknown
Gene/Insert
  Gene/Insert name: Gb2 miR-shRNA (alt name: G beta 2)
  Species: M. musculus (mouse)
  Insert size (bp): 22
  Entrez Gene: Gnb2 (a.k.a. Gnb-2)
  Tag / fusion protein: GFP (N terminal on backbone)
  Cloning method: Restriction Enzyme; 5′ cloning site attL1 (not destroyed); 3′ cloning site attL2 (not destroyed)
  Sequencing primers: 5′ pCEP-fwd; 3′ n/a
Resource information
  A portion of this plasmid was derived from a plasmid made by: TRE promoter- David Anderson, Caltech; miR30- Greg Hannon, CSHL
Terms and licenses: Academic/Nonprofit Terms; Industry Terms: Not Available to Industry
Depositor comments: Entry vector with TRE-driven G beta 2 miR-shRNA (TGCTCATGTATTCCCACGACAA) and co-expressed GFP
How to cite: pEN_TGmiR_Gb2-K was a gift from Iain Fraser (Addgene plasmid # 25766 ; http://n2t.net/addgene:25766 ; RRID:Addgene_25766)
