[The description below was written by a language model from this plasmid's Addgene catalogue record and pLannotate feature annotations shown in this document.]
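Description:
pEN_TGmiR_Gb2-K is a Gateway entry vector built on the pENTR1A-Gent backbone, with a total length of 4,990 nt in the depositor's sequence. It replicates in E. coli from a high-copy ColE1/pUC-type origin and is selected with gentamicin. The feature table shows why: a gentamicin acetyltransferase gene (aacC1), driven by a class 1 integron Pc promoter, sits between two fragments of the original kanamycin resistance gene, so the gentamicin cassette appears to have been inserted into and to have disrupted KanR. The rrnB T1 and T2 terminators lie upstream of the cloning region, where they insulate it from read-through transcription from the backbone.

The payload lies between the attL1 and attL2 sites. It begins with a tetracycline-responsive promoter, made up of seven tetO copies fused to a minimal CMV promoter. This drives a single transcript that encodes EGFP followed by a miR-30a-based shRNA cassette. The human miR-30a 5' and 3' flanking sequences frame a 22-nt targeting sequence against mouse G beta 2 (Gnb2), so the hairpin is processed through the endogenous microRNA pathway. Because GFP and the miR-shRNA share one Pol II transcript, fluorescence marks the cells in which the knockdown cassette is being expressed. Expression depends on a tetracycline-controlled transactivator, which this plasmid does not carry. No polyadenylation signal is annotated within the att-flanked region.

The cassette is meant to be moved by an LR recombination reaction into a compatible destination vector. The associated publication describes a single lentiviral vector platform for conditional microRNA-based RNA interference with coordinated transgene expression, and this construct would supply inducible, GFP-tracked silencing of Gnb2 in mouse cells.
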