Features (pLannotate 1.2.2; 16 found; start..end, strand, type, name):
     67..166     +  protein_bind   attL1: mutant version of attL; recombination site for the Gateway® LR reaction LR Clonase™
    205..475     +  protein_bind   tetracycline response element: contains seven copies of the tetracycline operator tetO tetracycline repressor TetR
    486..503     +  misc_feature   MCS (fragment): pUC18/19 multiple cloning site
    508..546     +  promoter       minimal CMV promoter: human cytomegalovirus (CMV) immediate early promoter
    653..1372    +  CDS            EGFP: the original enhanced GFP (Yang et al., 1996) mammalian codon-optimized
   1404..1497    +  ncRNA          5' miR-30a: sequence upstream of the 71-nt precursor of the human miR-30a microRNA (Zeng et al., 2002) miRNA
   1609..1721    +  ncRNA          3' miR-30a: sequence downstream of the 71-nt precursor of the human miR-30a microRNA (Zeng et al., 2002) miRNA
   1760..1859    -  protein_bind   attL2: mutant version of attL; recombination site for the Gateway® LR reaction LR Clonase™
   1982..2608    +  CDS            KanR (fragment): aminoglycoside phosphotransferase; aph(3')-Ia; confers resistance to kanamycin in bacteria or G418 (Geneticin®) in eukaryotes
   2642..3175    -  CDS            GmR: gentamycin acetyltransferase; aacC1; confers resistance to gentamycin
   3364..3392    -  promoter       Pc promoter: intI1 (promoter lies within the coding sequence); class 1 integron promoter
   3370..3717    -  CDS            YPR2_ECOLX (fragment): Protein predicted: Swiss-Prot protein existence level 4. From Escherichia coli.
   3722..3906    +  CDS            KanR (fragment): aminoglycoside phosphotransferase; aph(3')-Ia; confers resistance to kanamycin in bacteria or G418 (Geneticin®) in eukaryotes
   4049..4637    +  rep_origin     ori: high-copy-number ColE1/pMB1/pBR322/pUC origin of replication
   4805..4848    -  terminator     rrnB T1 terminator: Escherichia coli rrnB; transcription terminator T1 from the E. coli rrnB gene
   4980..17      +  terminator     rrnB T2 terminator (across the origin): transcription terminator T2 from the E. coli rrnB gene
>Addgene plasmid #25766 | pEN_TGmiR_Gb2-K | depositor full sequence | sequence record 12091 | Author sequence
CTGACGGATGGCCTTTTTGCGTTTCTACAAACTCTTCCTGTTAGTTAGTTACTTAAGCTCGGGCCCCAAA
TAATGATTTTATTTTGACTGATAGTGACCTGTTCGTTGCAACAAATTGATAAGCAATGCTTTTTTATAAT
GCCAACTTTGTACAAAAAAGCAGGCTTTAAAGGAACCAATTCAGTCGACTGGATCCTTTACCACTCCCTA
TCAGTGATAGAGAAAAGTGAAAGTCGAGTTTACCACTCCCTATCAGTGATAGAGAAAAGTGAAAGTCGAG
TTTACCACTCCCTATCAGTGATAGAGAAAAGTGAAAGTCGAGTTTACCACTCCCTATCAGTGATAGAGAA
AAGTGAAAGTCGAGTTTACCACTCCCTATCAGTGATAGAGAAAAGTGAAAGTCGAGTTTACCACTCCCTA
TCAGTGATAGAGAAAAGTGAAAGTCGAGTTTACCACTCCCTATCAGTGATAGAGAAAAGTGAAAGTCGAG
CTCGGTACCCGGGTCGAGGTAGGCGTGTACGGTGGGAGGCCTATATAAGCAGAGCTCGTTTAGTGAACCG
TCAGATCGCCTGGAGACGCCATCCACGCTGTTTTGACCTCCATAGAAGACACCGGGACCGATCCAGCCTC
CGCGGCCCCGAACTAGTCCACCATGGTGAGCAAGGGCGAGGAGCTGTTCACCGGGGTGGTGCCCATCCTG
GTCGAGCTGGACGGCGACGTAAACGGCCACAAGTTCAGCGTGTCCGGCGAGGGCGAGGGCGATGCCACCT
ACGGCAAGCTGACCCTGAAGTTCATCTGCACCACCGGCAAGCTGCCCGTGCCCTGGCCCACCCTCGTGAC
CACCCTGACCTACGGCGTGCAGTGCTTCAGCCGCTACCCCGACCACATGAAGCAGCACGACTTCTTCAAG
TCCGCCATGCCCGAAGGCTACGTCCAGGAGCGCACCATCTTCTTCAAGGACGACGGCAACTACAAGACCC
GCGCCGAGGTGAAGTTCGAGGGCGACACCCTGGTGAACCGCATCGAGCTGAAGGGCATCGACTTCAAGGA
GGACGGCAACATCCTGGGGCACAAGCTGGAGTACAACTACAACAGCCACAACGTCTATATCATGGCCGAC
AAGCAGAAGAACGGCATCAAGGTGAACTTCAAGATCCGCCACAACATCGAGGACGGCAGCGTGCAGCTCG
CCGACCACTACCAGCAGAACACCCCCATCGGCGACGGCCCCGTGCTGCTGCCCGACAACCACTACCTGAG
CACCCAGTCCGCCCTGAGCAAAGACCCCAACGAGAAGCGCGATCACATGGTCCTGCTGGAGTTCGTGACC
GCCGCCGGGATCACTCTCGGCATGGACGAGCTGTACAAGTAAACTAGTCGACTAGGGATAACAGGGTAAT
TGTTTGAATGAGGCTTCAGTACTTTACAGAATCGTTGCCTGCACATCTTGGAAACACTTGCTGGGATTAC
TTCTTCAGGTTAACCCAACAGAAGGCTCGAGAAGGTATATTGCTGTTGACAGTGAGCGCGCTCATGTATT
CCCACGACAATAGTGAAGCCACAGATGTATTGTCGTGGGAATACATGAGCATGCCTACTGCCTCGGAATT
CAAGGGGCTACTTTAGGAGCAATTATCTTGTTTACTAAAACTGAATACCTTGCTATCTCTTTGATACATT
TTTACAAAGCTGAATTAAAATGGTATAAATTAAATCACTTTTTTCAATTGGAAGACTAATGCGTTTTCGA
GATATCTAGACCCAGCTTTCTTGTACAAAGTTGGCATTATAAGAAAGCATTGCTTATCAATTTGTTGCAA
CGAACAGGTCACTATCAGTCAAAATAAAATCATTATTTGCCATCCAGCTGCAGCTCTGGCCCGTGTCTCA
AAATCTCTGATGTTACATTGCACAAGATAAAAATATATCATCATGAACAATAAAACTGTCTGCTTACATA
AACAGTAATACAAGGGGTGTTATGAGCCATATTCAACGGGAAACGTCGAGGCCGCGATTAAATTCCAACA
TGGATGCTGATTTATATGGGTATAAATGGGCTCGCGATAATGTCGGGCAATCAGGTGCGACAATCTATCG
CTTGTATGGGAAGCCCGATGCGCCAGAGTTGTTTCTGAAACATGGCAAAGGTAGCGTTGCCAATGATGTT
ACAGATGAGATGGTCAGACTAAACTGGCTGACGGAATTTATGCCTCTTCCGACCATCAAGCATTTTATCC
GTACTCCTGATGATGCATGGTTACTCACCACTGCGATCCCCGGAAAAACAGCATTCCAGGTATTAGAAGA
ATATCCTGATTCAGGTGAAAATATTGTTGATGCGCTGGCAGTGTCCCTGCGCCGGTTGCATTCGATTCCT
GTTTGTAATTGTCCTTTTAACAGCGATCGCGTATTTCGTCTCGCTCAGGCGCAATCACGAATGAATAACG
GTTTGGTTGATGCGAGTGATTTTGATGACGAGCGTAATGGCTGGCCTGTTGAACAAGTCTGGAAAGAAAT
GCATAAACTTTTGCCATTCTCACCGGATTCAGTCGTCACTCATGGTGATTTCTCACTTGATAACCTTATT
TTTGACGAGGGGAAATTAGGCCGGGAAGCCGATCTCGGCTTGAACGAATTGTTAGGTGGCGGTACTTGGG
TCGATATCAAAGTGCATCACTTCTTCCCGTATGCCCAACTTTGTATAGAGAGCCACTGCGGGATCGTCAC
CGTAATCTGCTTGCACGTAGATCACATAAGCACCAAGCGCGTTGGCCTCATGCTTGAGGAGATTGATGAG
CGCGGTGGCAATGCCCTGCCTCCGGTGCTCGCCGGAGACTGCGAGATCATAGATATAGATCTCACTACGC
GGCTGCTCAAACCTGGGCAGAACGTAAGCCGCGAGAGCGCCAACAACCGCTTCTTGGTCGAAGGCAGCAA
GCGCGATGAATGTCTTACTACGGAGCAAGTTCCCGAGGTAATCGGAGTCCGGCTGATGTTGGGAGTAGGT
GGCTACGTCTCCGAACTCACGACCGAAAAGATCAAGAGCAGCCCGCATGGATTTGACTTGGTCAGGGCCG
AGCCTACATGTGCGAATGATGCCCATACTTGAGCCACCTAACTTTGTTTTAGGGCGACTGCCCTGCTGCG
TAACATCGTTGCTGCTGCGTAACATCGTTGCTGCTCCATAACATCAAACATCGACCCACGGCGTAACGCG
CTTGCTGCTTGGATGCCCGAGGCATAGACTGTACAAAAAAACAGTCATAACAAGCCATGAAAACCGCCAC
TGCGCCGTTACCACCGCTGCGTTCGGTCAAGGTTCTGGACCAGTTGCGTGAGCGCATACGCTACTTGCAT
TACAGTTTACGAACCGAACAGGCTTATGTCAACTGGGTTCGTGCCTTCATCCGTTTCCACGGTGTGCGTC
ACCCGGCAACCTTGGGCAGCAGCGAAGTCGAGGCATTTCTGTCCTGGCTGGCGAACGAGCGCAAGGTTTC
GGTCTCCACGCATCGTCAGGCATTGGCGGCCTTGCTGTTCTTCTACGGCAAGGTGCTGTGCACGGATCTG
CCCTGGCTTCAGGAGATCGGAAGACCTCGGCCGTCGCGGCGCTTGCCGGTGGTGCTGACCCCGGATGAAG
TGGTTCGCATCCTCGGTTTTCTGGAAGGCGAGCATCGTTTGTTCGCCCAGGACTCTAGCTATAGTTCTAG
TGGTTGGCTACTAATAGGTTGTATTGATGTTGGACGAGTCGGAATCGCAGACCGATACCAGGATCTTGCC
ATCCTATGGAACTGCCTCGGTGAGTTTTCTCCTTCATTACAGAAACGGCTTTTTCAAAAATATGGTATTG
ATAATCCTGATATGAATAAATTGCAGTTTCATTTGATGCTCGATGAGTTTTTCTAATCAGAATTGGTTAA
TTGGTTGTAACACTGGCAGAGCATTACGCTGACTTGACGGGACGGCGCAAGCTCATGACCAAAATCCCTT
AACGTGAGTTTTCGTTCCACTGAGCGTCAGACCCCGTAGAAAAGATCAAAGGATCTTCTTGAGATCCTTT
TTTTCTGCGCGTAATCTGCTGCTTGCAAACAAAAAAACCACCGCTACCAGCGGTGGTTTGTTTGCCGGAT
CAAGAGCTACCAACTCTTTTTCCGAAGGTAACTGGCTTCAGCAGAGCGCAGATACCAAATACTGTCCTTC
TAGTGTAGCCGTAGTTAGGCCACCACTTCAAGAACTCTGTAGCACCGCCTACATACCTCGCTCTGCTAAT
CCTGTTACCAGTGGCTGCTGCCAGTGGCGATAAGTCGTGTCTTACCGGGTTGGACTCAAGACGATAGTTA
CCGGATAAGGCGCAGCGGTCGGGCTGAACGGGGGGTTCGTGCACACAGCCCAGCTTGGAGCGAACGACCT
ACACCGAACTGAGATACCTACAGCGTGAGCTATGAGAAAGCGCCACGCTTCCCGAAGGGAGAAAGGCGGA
CAGGTATCCGGTAAGCGGCAGGGTCGGAACAGGAGAGCGCACGAGGGAGCTTCCAGGGGGAAACGCCTGG
TATCTTTATAGTCCTGTCGGGTTTCGCCACCTCTGACTTGAGCGTCGATTTTTGTGATGCTCGTCAGGGG
GGCGGAGCCTATGGAAAAACGCCAGCAACGCGGCCTTTTTACGGTTCCTGGCCTTTTGCTGGCCTTTTGC
TCACATGTTCTTTCCTGCGTTATCCCCTGATTCTGTGGATAACCGTATTACCGCTAGCATGGATCTCGGG
GACGTCTAACTACTAAGCGAGAGTAGGGAACTGCCAGGCATCAAATAAAACGAAAGGCTCAGTCGGAAGA
CTGGGCCTTTCGTTTTATCTGTTGTTTGTCGGTGAACGCTCTCCTGAGTAGGACAAATCCGCCGGGAGCG
GATTTGAACGTTGTGAAGCAACGGCCCGGAGGGTGGCGGGCAGGACGCCCGCCATAAACTGCCAGGCATC
AAACTAAGCAGAAGGCCATC
