>Addgene plasmid #25766 | pEN_TGmiR_Gb2-K | addgene partial sequence | sequence record 31793 | 25766 with EGFP-C
GCTGTACAAGTAAACTAGTCGACTAGGGATAACAGGGTAATTGTTTGAATGAGGCTTCAGTACTTTACAG
AATCGTTGCCTGCACATCTTGGAAACACTTGCTGGGATTACTTCTTCAGGTTAACCCAACAGAAGGCTCG
AGAAGGTATATTGCTGTTGACAGTGAGCGCGCTCATGTATTCCCACGACAATAGTGAAGCCACAGATGTA
TTGTCGTGGGAATACATGAGCATGCCTACTGCCTCGGAATTCAAGGGGCTACTTTAGGAGCAATTATCTT
GTTTACTAAAACTGAATACCTTGCTATCTCTTTGATACATTTTTACAAAGCTGAATTAAAATGGTATAAA
TTAAATCACTTTTTTCAATTCGCGGCCGCACTCGAGATATCTAGACCCAGCTTTCTTGTACAAAGTTGGC
ATTATAAGAAAGCATTGCTTATCAATTTGTTGCAACGAACAGGTCACTATCAGTCAAAATAAAATCATTA
TTTGCCATCCAGCTGCAGCTCTGGCCCGTGTCTCAAAATCTCTGATGTTACATTGCACAAGATAAAAATA
TATCATCATGAACAATAAAACTGTCTGCTTACATAAACAGTAATACAAGGGGTGTTATGAGCCATATTCA
ACGGGAAACGTCGAGGCCGCGATTAAATTCCAACATGGATGCTGATTTATATGGGTATAAATGGGCTCGC
GATAATGTCGGGCAATCAGGTGCGACAATCTATCGCTTGTAT
